>Addgene plasmid #110401 | psiCHECK2 3'UTR GAC | addgene full sequence | sequence record 227284 | Addgene NGS Result
CTGAGGCGGAAAGAACCAGCTGTGGAATGTGTGTCAGTTAGGGTGTGGAAAGTCCCCAGGCTCCCCAGCA
GGCAGAAGTATGCAAAGCATGCATCTCAATTAGTCAGCAACCAGGTGTGGAAAGTCCCCAGGCTCCCCAG
CAGGCAGAAGTATGCAAAGCATGCATCTCAATTAGTCAGCAACCATAGTCCCGCCCCTAACTCCGCCCAT
CCCGCCCCTAACTCCGCCCAGTTCCGCCCATTCTCCGCCCCATGGCTGACTAATTTTTTTTATTTATGCA
GAGGCCGAGGCCGCCTCGGCCTCTGAGCTATTCCAGAAGTAGTGAGGAGGCTTTTTTGGAGGCCTAGGCT
TTTGCAAAAAGCTTGATTCTTCTGACACAACAGTCTCGAACTTAAGCTGCAGAAGTTGGTCGTGAGGCAC
TGGGCAGGTAAGTATCAAGGTTACAAGACAGGTTTAAGGAGACCAATAGAAACTGGGCTTGTCGAGACAG
AGAAGACTCTTGCGTTTCTGATAGGCACCTATTGGTCTTACTGACATCCACTTTGCCTTTCTCTCCACAG
GTGTCCACTCCCAGTTCAATTACAGCTCTTAAGGCTAGAGTACTTAATACGACTCACTATAGGCTAGCCA
CCATGGCTTCCAAGGTGTACGACCCCGAGCAACGCAAACGCATGATCACTGGGCCTCAGTGGTGGGCTCG
CTGCAAGCAAATGAACGTGCTGGACTCCTTCATCAACTACTATGATTCCGAGAAGCACGCCGAGAACGCC
GTGATTTTTCTGCATGGTAACGCTGCCTCCAGCTACCTGTGGAGGCACGTCGTGCCTCACATCGAGCCCG
TGGCTAGATGCATCATCCCTGATCTGATCGGAATGGGTAAGTCCGGCAAGAGCGGGAATGGCTCATATCG
CCTCCTGGATCACTACAAGTACCTCACCGCTTGGTTCGAGCTGCTGAACCTTCCAAAGAAAATCATCTTT
GTGGGCCACGACTGGGGGGCTTGTCTGGCCTTTCACTACTCCTACGAGCACCAAGACAAGATCAAGGCCA
TCGTCCATGCTGAGAGTGTCGTGGACGTGATCGAGTCCTGGGACGAGTGGCCTGACATCGAGGAGGATAT
CGCCCTGATCAAGAGCGAAGAGGGCGAGAAAATGGTGCTTGAGAATAACTTCTTCGTCGAGACCATGCTC
CCAAGCAAGATCATGCGGAAACTGGAGCCTGAGGAGTTCGCTGCCTACCTGGAGCCATTCAAGGAGAAGG
GCGAGGTTAGACGGCCTACCCTCTCCTGGCCTCGCGAGATCCCTCTCGTTAAGGGAGGCAAGCCCGACGT
CGTCCAGATTGTCCGCAACTACAACGCCTACCTTCGGGCCAGCGACGATCTGCCTAAGATGTTCATCGAG
TCCGACCCTGGGTTCTTTTCCAACGCTATTGTCGAGGGAGCTAAGAAGTTCCCTAACACCGAGTTCGTGA
AGGTGAAGGGCCTCCACTTCAGCCAGGAGGACGCTCCAGATGAAATGGGTAAGTACATCAAGAGCTTCGT
GGAGCGCGTGCTGAAGAACGAGCAGTAATTCTAGGCGATCGCTCGAGAAATGGGTTCTAGTTTCAGAATG
TTTCTTCATTTAATCTTTCAAACATCTTTAGCTTTTTTTTGCAAGTTATAAATATTTATTTGAGGTATTT
TTTGTTCTCAATCTTGGGTGCTGGAGCCATAAAGCTTTTTTTTCCTTTTAATCTTTGTATAAAGGCAGTA
GATTAAGAAGTGCATTTGTTGGTCTTTAAAAAGTATTTACAAGTACATAAATTTGCTTTATTTTTAAAAA
TACAAAAAGGAAAAATTTAAATTTTTTTTGATGTAATTAAAATGTTAACTATGTGGTCAGATAATCCCAT
TTTACAATAGTAACAGAAAATTGTAATTCTTAGTTCTAAAATTCACAAATTAAACTCATAAGTTTTGTTG
CATTTTGTTTTTTCTTTTCCATTTTTAAAACTAATGTGATGTCTTTAGTGGCAATAGAAGGTACTTCTAT
GCTAAATACAAAACTAAAAAGGCAAAATAATGAACCCCAAATTATTTTATTTAAAATAGCAGTGGATTAT
AAAATTAGCTTGTGTTTACATTTATGCCATTTTTGGTGATAGATTGGCTTTACATTTTAAAAAATTTATT
TAAAAATTTATCAAATGCTTTAAAATATGACTCCTACTTTTTTTATTTTGCAACTCCTCTGTTCTGTCAG
AGTTGTTATATACAGGAGTGTCTTATGTTACTAAAACATTCCAGCCAAAGAATTTCAGATGTGAGATAAT
GATGTTTCATCAATAAAAAGCTATAATGGTTAGTTACTCAGAAGGAGAAACAGTGAGTGTCTTCAAGTGA
ATTGTTCACCTAAACAATTTTATTTTCATATTATCCACATAACTTTTTCTATGTTATATTTAAATATGAA
TGGCAAATTTTGGTTTTTAGCTTTTACATTTTATTATCTTAATTTTATAAATGCTAATATTTCTTTTGTG
ATAAGTTATAGCATCTCATAAAGTTTGTTCTATTTGAAGTTTTTTAGAGTACTTGAGAAATGAATTTAGT
CTGCAGGTAGTAAGTATGCTACTAAAATACGTTAGATCTAAATCCTTTTATTTGGTATAAAAATGCAATA
TTGAGAATCAAAACTTGTTTTTAAGAGAACTATAGATTCTACACAACCTGATTTCAAGTAATTATTCATA
GTATTTATAGTTGTCTTGGCAAAGTGATTGTAAAATTCTGTAGGACCTATTCACACTTCTTCCTTCTTCC
ATATACTTCTCTGGTTTTCCCCATAGTTCCCCTATAATTTCAAGTTTGTTGAAACCTGTTAATTTTAGTG
GGGGATTAGAAGAAAAACTTGGTGGTTTCTTAGCATGATGGTGTATGTATGTGGTAATGGAAAGTCTGTA
AAAGTAAATATAGTGTAGCAAAAAAGATTTCACTGAGTATTTTAGATACTAGTGCAAATAAAGATAGAAA
ATCTTGATCATAATGTCTTAAGTTTGGGAACTGTGATATTAAGAAAAGAAATTCCCTTCTAGAGGTGCTG
GCCAAAAAGCCTTTTGGGCTAACTTAAGTATTAAATTTATATATTTAAATAATTATATTTTAAGTTGTAG
AGGATTTTCCCAAGGATTTTATGCTTACTTGAATGTTCTTTGAATGTTCAGATGCATATCCTAACTGGAT
GCTTCTCAAGGCCTTACTGCATATTTGTGTTGCATATTTATGTTAGTTGCACCAGGGCCATTTGTAGTTT
GGGCAACCGAATGCCTTAATTGGAAAAAAGGCATTGTGGTTTCCCCTATGATCTAAATTGTTACATTTTA
CCATTTCATTCCGAAGTTGGTTTTACTTTATTAAATGAAGATTTAGTTTTCATATCGTATACATAGCTGT
ATAGATTTCAAAATTAGGTTGTTAATTTGTGTCACTTACTATTTTTGTGTTGGTAATGCTTTAAATGCAT
ACTTAAAAATGAAGTACTGTTATCTAAGCTACTGTGTTTAGAAAATGTTAAGAATGAGCAGAAATTTTTA
TAGAAAAGTATAAACGGAAGAAGAGATAAGATACTGCGAATAGGCCCTCAAACTTAAAAAAGAAAAAACT
TTGCCAGTTTTAAGGACATATTTTGATTCTTTCAGTATTCTTAACACCTTTTTAAACAAAGTTCTTGATA
GTACCCACTATTATTGGGTTTGTTTTATGCCATTATTGATTCTTGATATTCAAGCATTTACAATGTAGCA
TATTTGATTTTCTTTTTTCTTTCTTTTTTTGGCATCATTAACATTTCATTTGAAATGCATATTGTTCTTG
AAGTACTTTGTTTTTAGCATAAATGTTGTGCATTTTATCTTAGTGTTTGGATGAAAACATTTGTGTTGTT
TAGCTTTCATTTGCTTTGTATATTTAATAATGTACCTTTATTTTCCAGTATGCCTACATTTTGTATTGCA
CAATAAATTTATTTTAAGCTGGCGGCCGCTGGCCGCAATAAAATATCTTTATTTTCATTACATCTGTGTG
TTGGTTTTTTGTGTGAGGATCTAAATGAGTCTTCGGACCTCGCGGGGGCCGCTTAAGCGGTGGTTAGGGT
TTGTCTGACGCGGGGGGAGGGGGAAGGAACGAAACACTCTCATTCGGAGGCGGCTCGGGGTTTGGTCTTG
GTGGCCACGGGCACGCAGAAGAGCGCCGCGATCCTCTTAAGCACCCCCCCGCCCTCCGTGGAGGCGGGGG
TTTGGTCGGCGGGTGGTAACTGGCGGGCCGCTGACTCGGGCGGGTCGCGCGCCCCAGAGTGTGACCTTTT
CGGTCTGCTCGCAGACCCCCGGGCGGCGCCGCCGCGGCGGCGACGGGCTCGCTGGGTCCTAGGCTCCATG
GGGACCGTATACGTGGACAGGCTCTGGAGCATCCGCACGACTGCGGTGATATTACCGGAGACCTTCTGCG
GGACGAGCCGGGTCACGCGGCTGACGCGGAGCGTCCGTTGGGCGACAAACACCAGGACGGGGCACAGGTA
CACTATCTTGTCACCCGGAGGCGCGAGGGACTGCAGGAGCTTCAGGGAGTGGCGCAGCTGCTTCATCCCC
GTGGCCCGTTGCTCGCGTTTGCTGGCGGTGTCCCCGGAAGAAATATATTTGCATGTCTTTAGTTCTATGA
TGACACAAACCCCGCCCAGCGTCTTGTCATTGGCGAATTCGAACACGCAGATGCAGTCGGGGCGGCGCGG
TCCCAGGTCCACTTCGCATATTAAGGTGACGCGTGTGGCCTCGAACACCGAGCGACCCTGCAGCGACCCG
CTTAAAAGCTTGGCATTCCGGTACTGTTGGTAAAGCCACCATGGCCGATGCTAAGAACATTAAGAAGGGC
CCTGCTCCCTTCTACCCTCTGGAGGATGGCACCGCTGGCGAGCAGCTGCACAAGGCCATGAAGAGGTATG
CCCTGGTGCCTGGCACCATTGCCTTCACCGATGCCCACATTGAGGTGGACATCACCTATGCCGAGTACTT
CGAGATGTCTGTGCGCCTGGCCGAGGCCATGAAGAGGTACGGCCTGAACACCAACCACCGCATCGTGGTG
TGCTCTGAGAACTCTCTGCAGTTCTTCATGCCAGTGCTGGGCGCCCTGTTCATCGGAGTGGCCGTGGCCC
CTGCTAACGACATTTACAACGAGCGCGAGCTGCTGAACAGCATGGGCATTTCTCAGCCTACCGTGGTGTT
CGTGTCTAAGAAGGGCCTGCAGAAGATCCTGAACGTGCAGAAGAAGCTGCCTATCATCCAGAAGATCATC
ATCATGGACTCTAAGACCGACTACCAGGGCTTCCAGAGCATGTACACATTCGTGACATCTCATCTGCCTC
CTGGCTTCAACGAGTACGACTTCGTGCCAGAGTCTTTCGACAGGGACAAAACCATTGCCCTGATCATGAA
CAGCTCTGGGTCTACCGGCCTGCCTAAGGGCGTGGCCCTGCCTCATCGCACCGCCTGTGTGCGCTTCTCT
CACGCCCGCGACCCTATTTTCGGCAACCAGATCATCCCCGACACCGCTATTCTGAGCGTGGTGCCATTCC
ACCACGGCTTCGGCATGTTCACCACCCTGGGCTACCTGATTTGCGGCTTTCGGGTGGTGCTGATGTACCG
CTTCGAGGAGGAGCTGTTCCTGCGCAGCCTGCAAGACTACAAAATTCAGTCTGCCCTGCTGGTGCCAACC
CTGTTCAGCTTCTTCGCTAAGAGCACCCTGATCGACAAGTACGACCTGTCTAACCTGCACGAGATTGCCT
CTGGCGGCGCCCCACTGTCTAAGGAGGTGGGCGAAGCCGTGGCCAAGCGCTTTCATCTGCCAGGCATCCG
CCAGGGCTACGGCCTGACCGAGACAACCAGCGCCATTCTGATTACCCCAGAGGGCGACGACAAGCCTGGC
GCCGTGGGCAAGGTGGTGCCATTCTTCGAGGCCAAGGTGGTGGACCTGGACACCGGCAAGACCCTGGGAG
TGAACCAGCGCGGCGAGCTGTGTGTGCGCGGCCCTATGATTATGTCCGGCTACGTGAATAACCCTGAGGC
CACAAACGCCCTGATCGACAAGGACGGCTGGCTGCACTCTGGCGACATTGCCTACTGGGACGAGGACGAG
CACTTCTTCATCGTGGACCGCCTGAAGTCTCTGATCAAGTACAAGGGCTACCAGGTGGCCCCAGCCGAGC
TGGAGTCTATCCTGCTGCAGCACCCTAACATTTTCGACGCCGGAGTGGCCGGCCTGCCCGACGACGATGC
CGGCGAGCTGCCTGCCGCCGTCGTCGTGCTGGAACACGGCAAGACCATGACCGAGAAGGAGATCGTGGAC
TATGTGGCCAGCCAGGTGACAACCGCCAAGAAGCTGCGCGGCGGAGTGGTGTTCGTGGACGAGGTGCCCA
AGGGCCTGACCGGCAAGCTGGACGCCCGCAAGATCCGCGAGATCCTGATCAAGGCTAAGAAAGGCGGCAA
GATCGCCGTGTAATAATTCTAGAGTCGGGGCGGCCGGCCGCTTCGAGCAGACATGATAAGATACATTGAT
GAGTTTGGACAAACCACAACTAGAATGCAGTGAAAAAAATGCTTTATTTGTGAAATTTGTGATGCTATTG
CTTTATTTGTAACCATTATAAGCTGCAATAAACAAGTTAACAACAACAATTGCATTCATTTTATGTTTCA
GGTTCAGGGGGAGGTGTGGGAGGTTTTTTAAAGCAAGTAAAACCTCTACAAATGTGGTAAAATCGATAAG
GATCCAGGTGGCACTTTTCGGGGAAATGTGCGCGGAACCCCTATTTGTTTATTTTTCTAAATACATTCAA
ATATGTATCCGCTCATGAGACAATAACCCTGATAAATGCTTCAATAATATTGAAAAAGGAAGAGTATGAG
TATTCAACATTTCCGTGTCGCCCTTATTCCCTTTTTTGCGGCATTTTGCCTTCCTGTTTTTGCTCACCCA
GAAACGCTGGTGAAAGTAAAAGATGCTGAAGATCAGTTGGGTGCACGAGTGGGTTACATCGAACTGGATC
TCAACAGCGGTAAGATCCTTGAGAGTTTTCGCCCCGAAGAACGTTTTCCAATGATGAGCACTTTTAAAGT
TCTGCTATGTGGCGCGGTATTATCCCGTATTGACGCCGGGCAAGAGCAACTCGGTCGCCGCATACACTAT
TCTCAGAATGACTTGGTTGAGTACTCACCAGTCACAGAAAAGCATCTTACGGATGGCATGACAGTAAGAG
AATTATGCAGTGCTGCCATAACCATGAGTGATAACACTGCGGCCAACTTACTTCTGACAACGATCGGAGG
ACCGAAGGAGCTAACCGCTTTTTTGCACAACATGGGGGATCATGTAACTCGCCTTGATCGTTGGGAACCG
GAGCTGAATGAAGCCATACCAAACGACGAGCGTGACACCACGATGCCTGTAGCAATGGCAACAACGTTGC
GCAAACTATTAACTGGCGAACTACTTACTCTAGCTTCCCGGCAACAATTAATAGACTGGATGGAGGCGGA
TAAAGTTGCAGGACCACTTCTGCGCTCGGCCCTTCCGGCTGGCTGGTTTATTGCTGATAAATCTGGAGCC
GGTGAGCGTGGGTCTCGCGGTATCATTGCAGCACTGGGGCCAGATGGTAAGCCCTCCCGTATCGTAGTTA
TCTACACGACGGGGAGTCAGGCAACTATGGATGAACGAAATAGACAGATCGCTGAGATAGGTGCCTCACT
GATTAAGCATTGGTAACTGTCAGACCAAGTTTACTCATATATACTTTAGATTGATTTAAAACTTCATTTT
TAATTTAAAAGGATCTAGGTGAAGATCCTTTTTGATAATCTCATGACCAAAATCCCTTAACGTGAGTTTT
CGTTCCACTGAGCGTCAGACCCCGTAGAAAAGATCAAAGGATCTTCTTGAGATCCTTTTTTTCTGCGCGT
AATCTGCTGCTTGCAAACAAAAAAACCACCGCTACCAGCGGTGGTTTGTTTGCCGGATCAAGAGCTACCA
ACTCTTTTTCCGAAGGTAACTGGCTTCAGCAGAGCGCAGATACCAAATACTGTTCTTCTAGTGTAGCCGT
AGTTAGGCCACCACTTCAAGAACTCTGTAGCACCGCCTACATACCTCGCTCTGCTAATCCTGTTACCAGT
GGCTGCTGCCAGTGGCGATAAGTCGTGTCTTACCGGGTTGGACTCAAGACGATAGTTACCGGATAAGGCG
CAGCGGTCGGGCTGAACGGGGGGTTCGTGCACACAGCCCAGCTTGGAGCGAACGACCTACACCGAACTGA
GATACCTACAGCGTGAGCTATGAGAAAGCGCCACGCTTCCCGAAGGGAGAAAGGCGGACAGGTATCCGGT
AAGCGGCAGGGTCGGAACAGGAGAGCGCACGAGGGAGCTTCCAGGGGGAAACGCCTGGTATCTTTATAGT
CCTGTCGGGTTTCGCCACCTCTGACTTGAGCGTCGATTTTTGTGATGCTCGTCAGGGGGGCGGAGCCTAT
GGAAAAACGCCAGCAACGCGGCCTTTTTACGGTTCCTGGCCTTTTGCTGGCCTTTTGCTCACATGGCTCG
ACAGATCTGCGCAGCACCATGGCCTGAAATAACCTCTGAAAGAGGAACTTGGTTAGGTACCTT
Features (pLannotate 1.2.2; 12 found; start..end, strand, type, name):
      1..358     +  promoter       SV40 promoter: SV40 enhancer and early promoter
    428..560     +  intron         chimeric intron: chimera between introns from human β-globin and immunoglobulin heavy chain genes
    605..623     +  promoter       T7 promoter: promoter for bacteriophage T7 RNA polymerase
    633..1568    +  CDS            hRluc: Renilla luciferase human codon-optimized
   4027..4075    +  polyA_signal   poly(A) signal: synthetic polyadenylation signal
   4084..4835    +  promoter       HSV TK promoter: herpes simplex virus thymidine kinase promoter
   4871..6523    +  CDS            luciferase: firefly luciferase; luc+; enhanced luc+ version of the luciferase gene AAS38485.1 42718124.0
   6567..6688    -  polyA_signal   SV40 poly(A) signal: SV40 polyadenylation signal
   6711..6779    -  CDS            large T antigen (fragment): large T antigen from SV40 (simian virus 40)
   6821..6925    +  promoter       AmpR promoter: bla
   6926..7786    +  CDS            AmpR: β-lactamase; bla; confers resistance to ampicillin, carbenicillin, and related antibiotics
   7957..8545    +  rep_origin     ori: high-copy-number ColE1/pMB1/pBR322/pUC origin of replication
