[The description below was written by a language model from this plasmid's Addgene catalogue record and pLannotate feature annotations shown in this document.]
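Description:
psiCHECK2 3'UTR GAC is a dual-luciferase reporter plasmid for mammalian cells, built on the Promega psiCHECK2 backbone and totalling 8,673 bp. It is propagated in E. coli from a high-copy ColE1/pUC-type origin and selected with ampicillin through the β-lactamase (AmpR) gene and its native promoter. No mammalian selection marker is annotated, which fits a vector meant for transient transfection assays.

The payload is a roughly 2.4 kb fragment of human GLS (glutaminase) corresponding to the 3' untranslated region of the GAC splice isoform. It was cloned between XhoI and NotI sites, both of which were preserved. In the feature table this insert matches the unannotated interval between the end of the human codon-optimized Renilla luciferase (hRluc) coding sequence and the synthetic poly(A) signal. The GAC 3'UTR therefore becomes part of the Renilla transcript. That transcript is driven by the SV40 enhancer/early promoter, with a chimeric β-globin/immunoglobulin intron upstream that enhances expression. A T7 promoter just before hRluc allows in vitro transcription.

A second, independent cassette on the same plasmid expresses firefly luciferase (luc+) from the HSV thymidine kinase promoter and ends in an SV40 poly(A) signal. The small large T antigen fragment annotated there is simply part of that SV40 polyadenylation region. Firefly activity serves as an internal normalization control, so changes in the Renilla/firefly ratio report effects mediated by the GAC 3'UTR. According to the record, the construct is used as a luminescence-based readout of 3'UTR-mediated RNA stability for the GAC glutaminase isoform. Such regulation could involve factors like microRNAs or RNA-binding proteins, although the record does not name specific regulators.
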