Addgene plasmid #110401: psiCHECK2 3'UTR GAC
Purpose: Luminescence-based glutaminase GAC isoform 3'UTR-mediated RNA stability reporter
Depositing lab: Sandra Martha Gomes Dias. Depositing organization: Centro Nacional de Pesquisa em Energia e Materiais (CNPEM).
Backbone
  Vector backbone: psiCHECK2
  Backbone manufacturer: Promega
  Backbone size w/o insert (bp): 6278
  Total vector size (bp): 8673
  Vector type: Mammalian Expression, Luciferase
Growth in bacteria
  Bacterial resistance: Ampicillin, 100 μg/mL
  Growth temperature: 37°C
  Growth strain: DH5alpha
  Copy number: High Copy
Gene/Insert
  Gene/Insert name: GLS glutaminase (alt name: Isoform GAC)
  Species: H. sapiens (human)
  Insert size (bp): 2426
  Entrez Gene: GLS (a.k.a. AAD20, CASGID, DEE71, EIEE71, GAC, GAM, GDPAG, GLS1, KGA)
  Promoter: SV40
  Cloning method: Restriction Enzyme; 5′ cloning site XhoI (not destroyed); 3′ cloning site NotI (not destroyed)
  Sequencing primers: 5′ GCCTCCACTTCAGCCAGGAGG
Terms and licenses: Academic/Nonprofit Terms; Industry Terms: Not Available to Industry
How to cite: psiCHECK2 3'UTR GAC was a gift from Sandra Martha Gomes Dias (Addgene plasmid # 110401 ; http://n2t.net/addgene:110401 ; RRID:Addgene_110401)
